Addgene plasmid #197641: pDEST26-Nluc-hTLR4
Purpose: Human TOLL protein expression in mammalian cells
Depositing lab: Haian Fu. Depositing organization: Emory University.
Backbone
  Vector backbone: pDest26
  Vector type: Mammalian Expression
Growth in bacteria
  Bacterial resistance: Ampicillin, 100 μg/mL
  Growth temperature: 37°C
  Growth strain: DH5alpha
  Copy number: High Copy
Gene/Insert
  Gene/Insert name: TLR4 (alt name: TOLL; CD284; TLR-4; ARMD10)
  Species: H. sapiens (human)
  Entrez Gene: TLR4 (a.k.a. ARMD10, CD284, TLR-4, TOLL)
  Tag / fusion protein: NanoLuciferase (N terminal on insert)
  Cloning method: Gateway Cloning
Terms and licenses: Academic/Nonprofit Terms; Industry Terms: Not Available to Industry
How to cite: pDEST26-Nluc-hTLR4 was a gift from Haian Fu (Addgene plasmid # 197641 ; http://n2t.net/addgene:197641 ; RRID:Addgene_197641)
