[The description below was written by a language model from this plasmid's Addgene catalogue record and pLannotate feature annotations shown in this document.]
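Description:
pDEST26-Nluc-hTLR4 is a mammalian expression plasmid of about 8.9 kb built on a pDEST26 Gateway destination backbone, carrying human Toll-like receptor 4 (TLR4, also known as CD284) fused at its N terminus to NanoLuc luciferase. It is propagated in E. coli as a high-copy plasmid through a ColE1/pUC-type origin and selected with ampicillin via the β-lactamase gene. An f1 phage origin is also present. For selection in mammalian cells, the backbone includes a neomycin phosphotransferase gene driven by the SV40 enhancer/early promoter and terminated by a synthetic poly(A) signal, which allows G418 selection of stable transfectants.

The expression cassette is driven by the human cytomegalovirus immediate early enhancer and promoter. Downstream lies a human codon-optimized Nluc coding sequence, followed by a short stretch annotated as a fragment of an HA epitope tag, then attB1, the TLR4 open reading frame, and attB2. The attB sites are the scars left by the Gateway recombination that transferred TLR4 into the destination vector, and attB1 presumably serves as part of the linker between the luciferase and the receptor. Transcripts are processed using SV40 sequences, with small t and large T intron fragments and the SV40 polyadenylation signal. A T7 promoter sits in reverse orientation just after attB2. Short lacZα, lacI, rop and bom fragments appear to be backbone remnants.

The stated purpose is expression of human TLR4 in mammalian cells. The NanoLuc fusion would suit luminescence-based readouts such as protein abundance or proximity and interaction assays, although the record does not specify a particular application.
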