Features (pLannotate 1.2.2; 27 found; start..end, strand, type, name):
     15..318     +  enhancer       CMV enhancer: human cytomegalovirus immediate early enhancer
    319..522     +  promoter       CMV promoter: human cytomegalovirus (CMV) immediate early promoter
    632..1144    +  CDS            Nluc: NanoLuc® luciferase human codon-optimized
   1175..1202    +  CDS            3xHA (fragment): three tandem HA epitope tags
   1211..1235    +  protein_bind   attB1: mutant version of attB; recombination site for the Gateway® BP reaction BP Clonase™
   1241..3757    +  CDS            TLR4: TLR4_HUMAN - Experimental evidence at protein level: Swiss-Prot protein existence level 1. Cooperates with LY96 and CD14 to mediate the innate immune response to bacterial lipopolysaccharide (LPS) (PubMed:27022195). Acts via MYD88, TIRAP and TRAF6, leading to NF-kappa-B activation, cytokine secretion and the inflammatory response (PubMed:9237759, PubMed:10835634, PubMed:27022195,PubMed:21393102). Also involved in LPS-independent inflammatory responses triggered by free fatty acids, such as palmitate, and Ni(2+). Responses triggered by Ni(2+) require non-conserved histidines and are, therefore,
   3762..3786    -  protein_bind   attB2: mutant version of attB; recombination site for the Gateway® BP reaction BP Clonase™
   3819..3837    -  promoter       T7 promoter: promoter for bacteriophage T7 RNA polymerase
   3847..3884    +  CDS            lacZα (fragment): LacZα fragment of β-galactosidase; lacZ fragment
   3896..4010    +  intron         large T intron (fragment): SV40 (simian virus 40) large T antigen intron
   4084..4109    +  intron         small t intron (fragment): SV40 (simian virus 40) small t antigen intron
   4109..4246    +  CDS            large T antigen (fragment): large T antigen from SV40 (simian virus 40)
   4269..4403    +  polyA_signal   SV40 poly(A) signal: SV40 polyadenylation signal
   4408..4457    -  CDS            lacI (fragment): lac repressor; lacI; The lac repressor binds to the lac operator to inhibit transcription in E. coli. This inhibition can be relieved by adding lactose or isopropyl-β-D-thiogalactopyranoside (IPTG).
   4457..4524    +  CDS            lacZα (fragment): LacZα fragment of β-galactosidase; lacZ fragment
   4529..4957    +  rep_origin     f1 ori (sequence partly withheld): f1 bacteriophage origin of replication; arrow indicates direction of (+) strand synthesis
   4985..5036    -  misc_feature   bom (fragment): basis of mobility region from pBR322
   5101..5458    +  promoter       SV40 promoter: SV40 enhancer and early promoter
   5509..6300    +  CDS            neo: KKA2_KLEPN - Also known as kan, nptII. Experimental evidence at protein level: Swiss-Prot protein existence level 1. Resistance to kanamycin, neomycin, paromomycin, ribostamycin, butirosin and gentamicin B. From Klebsiella pneumoniae.
   6367..6415    +  polyA_signal   poly(A) signal: synthetic polyadenylation signal
   6435..6489    -  misc_feature   bom (fragment): basis of mobility region from pBR322
   6591..6626    -  CDS            rop (fragment): Rop protein, which maintains plasmids at low copy number; rop
   6721..6825    +  promoter       AmpR promoter: bla
   6826..7686    +  CDS            AmpR: β-lactamase; bla; confers resistance to ampicillin, carbenicillin, and related antibiotics
   7857..8445    +  rep_origin     ori: high-copy-number ColE1/pMB1/pBR322/pUC origin of replication
   8628..8681    +  CDS            lacI (fragment): lac repressor; lacI; The lac repressor binds to the lac operator to inhibit transcription in E. coli. This inhibition can be relieved by adding lactose or isopropyl-β-D-thiogalactopyranoside (IPTG).
   8697..8794    -  promoter       AmpR promoter: bla
>Addgene plasmid #197641 | pDEST26-Nluc-hTLR4 | addgene full sequence | sequence record 392580 | Addgene NGS Result
CATTAGATGCATGTCGTTACATAACTTACGGTAAATGGCCCGCCTGGCTGACCGCCCAACGACCCCCGCC
CATTGACGTCAATAATGACGTATGTTCCCATAGTAACGCCAATAGGGACTTTCCATTGACGTCAATGGGT
GGAGTATTTACGGTAAACTGCCCACTTGGCAGTACATCAAGTGTATCATATGCCAAGTACGCCCCCTATT
GACGTCAATGACGGTAAATGGCCCGCCTGGCATTATGCCCAGTACATGACCTTATGGGACTTTCCTACTT
GGCAGTACATCTACGTATTAGTCATCGCTATTACCATGGTGATGCGGTTTTGGCAGTACATCAATGGGCG
TGGATAGCGGTTTGACTCACGGGGATTTCCAAGTCTCCACCCCATTGACGTCAATGGGAGTTTGTTTTGG
CACCAAAATCAACGGGACTTTCCAAAATGTCGTAACAACTCCGCCCCATTGACGCAAATGGGCGGTAGGC
GTGTACGGTGGGAGGTCTATATAAGCAGAGCTCGTTTAGTGAACCGTCAGATCGCCTGGAGACGCCATCC
ACGCTGTTTTGACCTCCATAGAAGACACCGGGACCGATCCAGCCTCCGGACTCTAGCCTAGGCCGCGGAC
CATGGTCTTCACACTCGAAGATTTCGTTGGGGACTGGCGACAGACAGCCGGCTACAACCTGGACCAAGTC
CTTGAACAGGGAGGTGTGTCCAGTTTGTTTCAGAATCTCGGGGTGTCCGTAACTCCGATCCAAAGGATTG
TCCTGAGCGGTGAAAATGGGCTGAAGATCGACATCCATGTCATCATCCCGTATGAAGGTCTGAGCGGCGA
CCAAATGGGCCAGATCGAAAAAATTTTTAAGGTGGTGTACCCTGTGGATGATCATCACTTTAAGGTGATC
CTGCACTATGGCACACTGGTAATCGACGGGGTTACGCCGAACATGATCGACTATTTCGGACGGCCGTATG
AAGGCATCGCCGTGTTCGACGGCAAAAAGATCACTGTAACAGGGACCCTGTGGAACGGCAACAAAATTAT
CGACGAGCGCCTGATCAACCCCGACGGCTCCCTGCTGTTCCGAGTAACCATCAACGGAGTGACCGGCTGG
CGGCTGTGCGAACGCATTCTGGCGGGAGGGGGTGGATCTGGAGGGGGTGGATCTTACCCATACGATGTTC
CAGATTACGCTTCTAGATCAACAAGTTTGTACAAAAAAGCAGGCTCCACCATGATGTCTGCCTCGCGCCT
GGCTGGGACTCTGATCCCAGCCATGGCCTTCCTCTCCTGCGTGAGACCAGAAAGCTGGGAGCCCTGCGTG
GAGGTGGTTCCTAATATTACTTATCAATGCATGGAGCTGAATTTCTACAAAATCCCCGACAACCTCCCCT
TCTCAACCAAGAACCTGGACCTGAGCTTTAATCCCCTGAGGCATTTAGGCAGCTATAGCTTCTTCAGTTT
CCCAGAACTGCAGGTGCTGGATTTATCCAGGTGTGAAATCCAGACAATTGAAGATGGGGCATATCAGAGC
CTAAGCCACCTCTCTACCTTAATATTGACAGGAAACCCCATCCAGAGTTTAGCCCTGGGAGCCTTTTCTG
GACTATCAAGTTTACAGAAGCTGGTGGCTGTGGAGACAAATCTAGCATCTCTAGAGAACTTCCCCATTGG
ACATCTCAAAACTTTGAAAGAACTTAATGTGGCTCACAATCTTATCCAATCTTTCAAATTACCTGAGTAT
TTTTCTAATCTGACCAATCTAGAGCACTTGGACCTTTCCAGCAACAAGATTCAAAGTATTTATTGCACAG
ACTTGCGGGTTCTACATCAAATGCCCCTACTCAATCTCTCTTTAGACCTGTCCCTGAACCCTATGAACTT
TATCCAACCAGGTGCATTTAAAGAAATTAGGCTTCATAAGCTGACTTTAAGAAATAATTTTGATAGTTTA
AATGTAATGAAAACTTGTATTCAAGGTCTGGCTGGTTTAGAAGTCCATCGTTTGGTTCTGGGAGAATTTA
GAAATGAAGGAAACTTGGAAAAGTTTGACAAATCTGCTCTAGAGGGCCTGTGCAATTTGACCATTGAAGA
ATTCCGATTAGCATACTTAGACTACTACCTCGATGATATTATTGACTTATTTAATTGTTTGACAAATGTT
TCTTCATTTTCCCTGGTGAGTGTGACTATTGAAAGGGTAAAAGACTTTTCTTATAATTTCGGATGGCAAC
ATTTAGAATTAGTTAACTGTAAATTTGGACAGTTTCCCACATTGAAACTCAAATCTCTCAAAAGGCTTAC
TTTCACTTCCAACAAAGGTGGGAATGCTTTTTCAGAAGTTGATCTACCAAGCCTTGAGTTTCTAGATCTC
AGTAGAAATGGCTTGAGTTTCAAAGGTTGCTGTTCTCAAAGTGATTTTGGGACAACCAGCCTAAAGTATT
TAGATCTGAGCTTCAATGGTGTTATTACCATGAGTTCAAACTTCTTGGGCTTAGAACAACTAGAACATCT
GGATTTCCAGCATTCCAATTTGAAACAAATGAGTGAGTTTTCAGTATTCCTATCACTCAGAAACCTCATT
TACCTTGACATTTCTCATACTCACACCAGAGTTGCTTTCAATGGCATCTTCAATGGCTTGTCCAGTCTCG
AAGTCTTGAAAATGGCTGGCAATTCTTTCCAGGAAAACTTCCTTCCAGATATCTTCACAGAGCTGAGAAA
CTTGACCTTCCTGGACCTCTCTCAGTGTCAACTGGAGCAGTTGTCTCCAACAGCATTTAACTCACTCTCC
AGTCTTCAGGTACTAAATATGAGCCACAACAACTTCTTTTCATTGGATACGTTTCCTTATAAGTGTCTGA
ACTCCCTCCAGGTTCTTGATTACAGTCTCAATCACATAATGACTTCCAAAAAACAGGAACTACAGCATTT
TCCAAGTAGTCTAGCTTTCTTAAATCTTACTCAGAATGACTTTGCTTGTACTTGTGAACACCAGAGTTTC
CTGCAATGGATCAAGGACCAGAGGCAGCTCTTGGTGGAAGTTGAACGAATGGAATGTGCAACACCTTCAG
ATAAGCAGGGCATGCCTGTGCTGAGTTTGAATATCACCTGTCAGATGAATAAGACCATCATTGGTGTGTC
GGTCCTCAGTGTGCTTGTAGTATCTGTTGTAGCAGTTCTGGTCTATAAGTTCTATTTTCACCTGATGCTT
CTTGCTGGCTGCATAAAGTATGGTAGAGGTGAAAACATCTATGATGCCTTTGTTATCTACTCAAGCCAGG
ATGAGGACTGGGTAAGGAATGAGCTAGTAAAGAATTTAGAAGAAGGGGTGCCTCCATTTCAGCTCTGCCT
TCACTACAGAGACTTTATTCCCGGTGTGGCCATTGCTGCCAACATCATCCATGAAGGTTTCCATAAAAGC
CGAAAGGTGATTGTTGTGGTGTCCCAGCACTTCATCCAGAGCCGCTGGTGTATCTTTGAATATGAGATTG
CTCAGACCTGGCAGTTTCTGAGCAGTCGTGCTGGTATCATCTTCATTGTCCTGCAGAAGGTGGAGAAGAC
CCTGCTCAGGCAGCAGGTGGAGCTGTACCGCCTTCTCAGCAGGAACACTTACCTGGAGTGGGAGGACAGT
GTCCTGGGGCGGCACATCTTCTGGAGACGACTCAGAAAAGCCCTGCTGGATGGTAAATCATGGAATCCAG
AAGGAACAGTGGGTACAGGATGCAATTGGCAGGAAGCAACATCTATCTTGGACCCAGCTTTCTTGTACAA
AGTGGTTGATCGCGTGCATGCGACGTCATAGCTCTCTCCCTATAGTGAGTCGTATTATAAGCTAGGCACT
GGCCGTCGTTTTACAACGTCGTGACTGGGAAAACTGCTAGCTTGGGATCTTTGTGAAGGAACCTTACTTC
TGTGGTGTGACATAATTGGACAAACTACCTACAGAGATTTAAAGCTCTAAGGTAAATATAAAATTTTTAA
GTGTATAATGTGTTAAACTAGCTGCATATGCTTGCTGCTTGAGAGTTTTGCTTACTGAGTATGATTTATG
AAAATATTATACACAGGAGCTAGTGATTCTAATTGTTTGTGTATTTTAGATTCACAGTCCCAAGGCTCAT
TTCAGGCCCCTCAGTCCTCACAGTCTGTTCATGATCATAATCAGCCATACCACATTTGTAGAGGTTTTAC
TTGCTTTAAAAAACCTCCCACACCTCCCCCTGAACCTGAAACATAAAATGAATGCAATTGTTGTTGTTAA
CTTGTTTATTGCAGCTTATAATGGTTACAAATAAAGCAATAGCATCACAAATTTCACAAATAAAGCATTT
TTTTCACTGCATTCTAGTTGTGGTTTGTCCAAACTCATCAATGTATCTTATCATGTCTGGATCGATCCTG
CATTAATGAATCGGCCAACGCGCGGGGAGAGGCGGTTTGCGTATTGGCTGGCGTAATAGCGAAGAGGCCC
GCACCGATCGCCCTTCCCAACAGTTGCGCAGCCTGAATGGCGAATGGG
[124 nt withheld, positions 4529-4652]
C
[91 nt withheld, positions 4654-4744]
A
[49 nt withheld, positions 4746-4794]
CCTTTGACGTTGGAGTCCACGTTCTTT
[37 nt withheld, positions 4822-4858]
ACCCTATCTCGGTCTATTCTTTTGATTTATAAGGGATTTTGCCGATTTCGGCCTATTGGTTAAAAAATGA
GCTGATTTAACAAAAATTTAACGCGAATTTTAACAAAATATTAACGCTTACAATTTCCTGATGCGGTATT
TTCTCCTTACGCATCTGTGCGGTATTTCACACCGCATACGCGGATCTGCGCAGCACCATGGCCTGAAATA
ACCTCTGAAAGAGGAACTTGGTTAGGTACCTTCTGAGGCGGAAAGAACCAGCTGTGGAATGTGTGTCAGT
TAGGGTGTGGAAAGTCCCCAGGCTCCCCAGCAGGCAGAAGTATGCAAAGCATGCATCTCAATTAGTCAGC
AACCAGGTGTGGAAAGTCCCCAGGCTCCCCAGCAGGCAGAAGTATGCAAAGCATGCATCTCAATTAGTCA
GCAACCATAGTCCCGCCCCTAACTCCGCCCATCCCGCCCCTAACTCCGCCCAGTTCCGCCCATTCTCCGC
CCCATGGCTGACTAATTTTTTTTATTTATGCAGAGGCCGAGGCCGCCTCGGCCTCTGAGCTATTCCAGAA
GTAGTGAGGAGGCTTTTTTGGAGGCCTAGGCTTTTGCAAAAAGCTTGATTCTTCTGACACAACAGTCTCG
AACTTAAGGCTAGAGCCACCATGATTGAACAAGATGGATTGCACGCAGGTTCTCCGGCCGCTTGGGTGGA
GAGGCTATTCGGCTATGACTGGGCACAACAGACAATCGGCTGCTCTGATGCCGCCGTGTTCCGGCTGTCA
GCGCAGGGGCGCCCGGTTCTTTTTGTCAAGACCGACCTGTCCGGTGCCCTGAATGAACTGCAGGACGAGG
CAGCGCGGCTATCGTGGCTGGCCACGACGGGCGTTCCTTGCGCAGCTGTGCTCGACGTTGTCACTGAAGC
GGGAAGGGACTGGCTGCTATTGGGCGAAGTGCCGGGGCAGGATCTCCTGTCATCTCACCTTGCTCCTGCC
GAGAAAGTATCCATCATGGCTGATGCAATGCGGCGGCTGCATACGCTTGATCCGGCTACCTGCCCATTCG
ACCACCAAGCGAAACATCGCATCGAGCGAGCACGTACTCGGATGGAAGCCGGTCTTGTCGATCAGGATGA
TCTGGACGAAGAGCATCAGGGGCTCGCGCCAGCCGAACTGTTCGCCAGGCTCAAGGCGCGCATGCCCGAC
GGCGAGGATCTCGTCGTGACCCATGGCGATGCCTGCTTGCCGAATATCATGGTGGAAAATGGCCGCTTTT
CTGGATTCATCGACTGTGGCCGGCTGGGTGTGGCGGACCGCTATCAGGACATAGCGTTGGCTACCCGTGA
TATTGCTGAAGAGCTTGGCGGCGAATGGGCTGACCGCTTCCTCGTGCTTTACGGTATCGCCGCTCCCGAT
TCGCAGCGCATCGCCTTCTATCGCCTTCTTGACGAGTTCTTCTGAGCGGGACTCTGGGGTTCGAAATGAC
CGACCAAGCGACGCCCAACCTGCCATCACGATGGCCGCAATAAAATATCTTTATTTTCATTACATCTGTG
TGTTGGTTTTTTGTGTGAATCGATAGCGATAAGGATCCGCGTATGGTGCACTCTCAGTACAATCTGCTCT
GATGCCGCATAGTTAAGCCAGCCCCGACACCCGCCAACACCCGCTGACGCGCCCTGACGGGCTTGTCTGC
TCCCGGCATCCGCTTACAGACAAGCTGTGACCGTCTCCGGGAGCTGCATGTGTCAGAGGTTTTCACCGTC
ATCACCGAAACGCGCGAGACGAAAGGGCCTCGTGATACGCCTATTTTTATAGGTTAATGTCATGATAATA
ATGGTTTCTTAGACGTCAGGTGGCACTTTTCGGGGAAATGTGCGCGGAACCCCTATTTGTTTATTTTTCT
AAATACATTCAAATATGTATCCGCTCATGAGACAATAACCCTGATAAATGCTTCAATAATATTGAAAAAG
GAAGAGTATGAGTATTCAACATTTCCGTGTCGCCCTTATTCCCTTTTTTGCGGCATTTTGCCTTCCTGTT
TTTGCTCACCCAGAAACGCTGGTGAAAGTAAAAGATGCTGAAGATCAGTTGGGTGCACGAGTGGGTTACA
TCGAACTGGATCTCAACAGCGGTAAGATCCTTGAGAGTTTTCGCCCCGAAGAACGTTTTCCAATGATGAG
CACTTTTAAAGTTCTGCTATGTGGCGCGGTATTATCCCGTATTGACGCCGGGCAAGAGCAACTCGGTCGC
CGCATACACTATTCTCAGAATGACTTGGTTGAGTACTCACCAGTCACAGAAAAGCATCTTACGGATGGCA
TGACAGTAAGAGAATTATGCAGTGCTGCCATAACCATGAGTGATAACACTGCGGCCAACTTACTTCTGAC
AACGATCGGAGGACCGAAGGAGCTAACCGCTTTTTTGCACAACATGGGGGATCATGTAACTCGCCTTGAT
CGTTGGGAACCGGAGCTGAATGAAGCCATACCAAACGACGAGCGTGACACCACGATGCCTGTAGCAATGG
CAACAACGTTGCGCAAACTATTAACTGGCGAACTACTTACTCTAGCTTCCCGGCAACAATTAATAGACTG
GATGGAGGCGGATAAAGTTGCAGGACCACTTCTGCGCTCGGCCCTTCCGGCTGGCTGGTTTATTGCTGAT
AAATCTGGAGCCGGTGAGCGTGGGTCTCGCGGTATCATTGCAGCACTGGGGCCAGATGGTAAGCCCTCCC
GTATCGTAGTTATCTACACGACGGGGAGTCAGGCAACTATGGATGAACGAAATAGACAGATCGCTGAGAT
AGGTGCCTCACTGATTAAGCATTGGTAACTGTCAGACCAAGTTTACTCATATATACTTTAGATTGATTTA
AAACTTCATTTTTAATTTAAAAGGATCTAGGTGAAGATCCTTTTTGATAATCTCATGACCAAAATCCCTT
AACGTGAGTTTTCGTTCCACTGAGCGTCAGACCCCGTAGAAAAGATCAAAGGATCTTCTTGAGATCCTTT
TTTTCTGCGCGTAATCTGCTGCTTGCAAACAAAAAAACCACCGCTACCAGCGGTGGTTTGTTTGCCGGAT
CAAGAGCTACCAACTCTTTTTCCGAAGGTAACTGGCTTCAGCAGAGCGCAGATACCAAATACTGTTCTTC
TAGTGTAGCCGTAGTTAGGCCACCACTTCAAGAACTCTGTAGCACCGCCTACATACCTCGCTCTGCTAAT
CCTGTTACCAGTGGCTGCTGCCAGTGGCGATAAGTCGTGTCTTACCGGGTTGGACTCAAGACGATAGTTA
CCGGATAAGGCGCAGCGGTCGGGCTGAACGGGGGGTTCGTGCACACAGCCCAGCTTGGAGCGAACGACCT
ACACCGAACTGAGATACCTACAGCGTGAGCTATGAGAAAGCGCCACGCTTCCCGAAGGGAGAAAGGCGGA
CAGGTATCCGGTAAGCGGCAGGGTCGGAACAGGAGAGCGCACGAGGGAGCTTCCAGGGGGAAACGCCTGG
TATCTTTATAGTCCTGTCGGGTTTCGCCACCTCTGACTTGAGCGTCGATTTTTGTGATGCTCGTCAGGGG
GGCGGAGCCTATGGAAAAACGCCAGCAACGCGGCCTTTTTACGGTTCCTGGCCTTTTGCTGGCCTTTTGC
TCACATGTTCTTTCCTGCGTTATCCCCTGATTCTGTGGATAACCGTATTACCGCCTTTGAGTGAGCTGAT
ACCGCTCGCCGCAGCCGAACGACCGAGCGCAGCGAGTCAGTGAGCGAGGAAGCGGAAGAGCGCCCAATAC
GCAAACCGCCTCTCCCCGCGCGTTGGCCGATTCATTAATGCAGAGCTTGCAATTCGCGCTTTTTCAATAT
TATTGAAGCATTTATCAGGGTTATTGTCTCATGAGCGGATACATATTTGAATGTATTTAGAAAAATAAAC
AAATAGGGGTTCCGCGCACATTTCCCCGAAAAGTGCCACCTGACGTCTAAGAAACCATTATTATCATGAC
ATTAACCTATAAAAATAGGCGTATTACGAGGCCCTTTCACG
